Addgene plasmid #157578: pD649-HAsp-MXRA5(Trunc3)-COMP5AP-AviTag-9xHis
Purpose: Mammalian expression of cell-surface protein partial extracellular domain fused to COMP5AP-AviTag-9xHis. Protein is secreted from cells.
Depositing lab: Chris Garcia. Depositing organization: Stanford University. Publication: A Human IgSF Cell-Surface Interactome Reveals a Complex Network of Protein-Protein Interactions. Wojtowicz WM, Vielmetter J, Fernandes RA, Siepe DH, Eastman CL, Chisholm GB, Cox S, Klock H, Anderson PW, Rue SM, Miller JJ, Glaser SM, Bragstad ML, Vance J, Lam AW, Lesley SA, Zinn K, Garcia KC. Cell. 2020 Aug 20;182(4):1027-1043.e17. doi: 10.1016/j.cell.2020.07.025. PubMed 32822567.
Backbone
  Vector backbone: pD649
  Backbone size w/o insert (bp): 7153
  Vector type: Mammalian Expression
Growth in bacteria
  Bacterial resistance: Ampicillin, 100 μg/mL
  Growth temperature: 37°C
  Growth strain: DH5alpha
  Copy number: High Copy
Gene/Insert
  Gene/Insert name: MXRA5
  Species: H. sapiens (human)
  Insert size (bp): 2928
  Entrez Gene: MXRA5
  Promoter: CMV/SP6
  Tag / fusion protein: COMP5AP-AviTag-9xHis (C terminal on backbone)
  Cloning method: Restriction Enzyme; 5′ cloning site GCGGCCGC (not destroyed); 3′ cloning site GGCGCGCC (not destroyed)
  Sequencing primers: 5′ ATTTAGGTGACACTATAG; 3′ CGTCGCACTCCATCACGGTG
Resource information
  A portion of this plasmid was derived from a plasmid made by: synthesis by ThermoFisher
Terms and licenses: Academic/Nonprofit Terms; Industry Terms: Not Available to Industry
Depositor comments: Some plasmids in this collection may have an IS4-like element ISVsa5 family transposase upstream of the CMV promoter.
How to cite: pD649-HAsp-MXRA5(Trunc3)-COMP5AP-AviTag-9xHis was a gift from Chris Garcia (Addgene plasmid # 157578 ; http://n2t.net/addgene:157578 ; RRID:Addgene_157578)
