[The description below was written by a language model from this plasmid's Addgene catalogue record and pLannotate feature annotations shown in this document.]
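Description:
pD649-HAsp-MXRA5(Trunc3)-COMP5AP-AviTag-9xHis is a mammalian expression plasmid of about 10.1 kb, built on the pD649 backbone, that produces a secreted, tagged portion of the extracellular region of human MXRA5. It is maintained in E. coli through a high-copy ColE1/pUC-type origin and selected with ampicillin via the β-lactamase gene. Only short remnants of KanR, lacZα and an f1 origin are annotated, and these are unlikely to be functional. The table also shows an SV40 early promoter/EM7 promoter cassette driving a puromycin N-acetyltransferase coding sequence followed by an SV40 poly(A) signal, which could allow puromycin selection in mammalian cells, although the record does not describe this use. The depositor notes that some plasmids in this collection may carry an IS4-like transposase element upstream of the CMV promoter. No such element is annotated here.

Expression is driven by the CMV enhancer/promoter, followed by a fragment of CMV intron A, and terminated by the bGH poly(A) signal. An SP6 promoter lies just upstream of the coding region. The open reading frame begins with a signal peptide (named HAsp in the construct, though the annotation tool matches part of it to an IgH signal sequence). This directs secretion of a 2,928 bp MXRA5 truncation ("Trunc3") cloned between preserved NotI and AscI sites. The C-terminal backbone module consists of the COMP coiled-coil domain, which pentamerises the fusion to raise binding avidity, and placental alkaline phosphatase as an enzymatic reporter. It ends with an AviTag for site-specific biotinylation and a polyhistidine tag for purification (9xHis by name, annotated as 8xHis). The plasmid belongs to a collection made for a human IgSF cell-surface interactome study, where such multimeric fusions are suited to detecting weak extracellular protein–protein interactions.
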