Features (pLannotate 1.2.2; 24 found; start..end, strand, type, name):
    119..143     -  CDS            KanR (fragment): aminoglycoside phosphotransferase; aph(3')-Ia; confers resistance to kanamycin
    254..842     +  rep_origin     ori: high-copy-number ColE1/pMB1/pBR322/pUC origin of replication
   1067..1084    +  terminator     rrnB T2 terminator (fragment): transcription terminator T2 from the E. coli rrnB gene
   1109..1128    -  CDS            lacZα (fragment): LacZα fragment of β-galactosidase; lacZ fragment
   1584..1600    +  protein_bind   lac operator: The lac repressor binds to the lac operator to inhibit transcription in E. coli. This inhibition can be relieved by adding lactose or isopropyl-β-D-thiogalactopyranoside (IPTG). lac repressor encoded by lacI
   1843..2146    +  enhancer       CMV enhancer: human cytomegalovirus immediate early enhancer
   2147..2350    +  promoter       CMV promoter: human cytomegalovirus (CMV) immediate early promoter
   2486..2529    +  intron         CMV intron (fragment): modified intron A from human cytomegalovirus
   2581..2599    +  promoter       SP6 promoter: promoter for bacteriophage SP6 RNA polymerase
   2603..2640    +  CDS            IgH signal sequence (fragment): signal sequence from the mouse immunoglobulin heavy chain variable region
   2749..5676    +  CDS            MXRA5 (fragment): MXRA5_HUMAN - Experimental evidence at protein level: Swiss-Prot protein existence level 1. In kidney, has anti-inflammatory and anti-fibrotic properties by limiting the induction of chemokines, fibronectin and collagen expression in response to TGB1 and pro-inflammatory stimuli. From Homo sapiens (Human).
   5773..5952    +  CDS            Comp (fragment): COMP_RAT - Experimental evidence at protein level: Swiss-Prot protein existence level 1. May play a role in the structural integrity of cartilage via its interaction with other extracellular matrix proteins such as the collagens and fibronectin. Can mediate the interaction of chondrocytes with the cartilage extracellular matrix through interaction with cell surface integrin receptors. Could play a role in the pathogenesis of osteoarthritis. Potent suppressor of apoptosis in both primary chondrocytes and transformed cells. Suppresses apoptosis by blocking the activation of caspase-3 and by indu
   5940..7392    +  CDS            SEAP (fragment): secreted alkaline phosphatase from human placenta The natural enzyme has a C-terminal transmembrane sequence that is replaced by a GPI anchor.
   7417..7458    +  CDS            AviTag™ (fragment): peptide tag that allows for enzymatic biotinylation
   7462..7485    +  CDS            8xHis: 8xHis affinity tag
   7631..7742    +  polyA_signal   bGH poly(A) signal: bovine growth hormone polyadenylation signal
   7743..7851    +  rep_origin     f1 ori (fragment): f1 bacteriophage origin of replication; arrow indicates direction of (+) strand synthesis
   7865..8194    +  promoter       SV40 promoter: SV40 enhancer and early promoter
   8242..8289    +  promoter       EM7 promoter: synthetic bacterial promoter&nbsp
   8308..8907    +  CDS            PuroR (fragment): puromycin N-acetyltransferase; pac from Streptomyces; confers resistance to puromycin
   8917..9042    +  CDS            ble (fragment): BLE_KLEPN - Experimental evidence at protein level: Swiss-Prot protein existence level 1. Binding protein with a strong affinity to the bleomycin family of antibiotics. Binds to CL990; an antimitotic-antibiotic compound. From Klebsiella pneumoniae.
   9037..9158    +  polyA_signal   SV40 poly(A) signal: SV40 polyadenylation signal
   9211..10071   -  CDS            AmpR: β-lactamase; bla; confers resistance to ampicillin, carbenicillin, and related antibiotics
  10074..89      -  promoter       AmpR promoter (fragment) (across the origin): bla
>Addgene plasmid #157578 | pD649-HAsp-MXRA5(Trunc3)-COMP5AP-AviTag-9xHis | depositor full sequence | sequence record 304265 | Full Sequence
TTTCAATATTATTGAAGCATTTATCAGGGTTATTGTCTCATGAGCGGATACATATTTGAATGTATTTAGA
AAAATAAACAAATAGGGGTCAGTGTTACAACCAATTAACCAATTCTGAACATTATCGCGAGCCCATTTAT
ACCTGAATATGGCTCATAACACCCCTTGCTCATGACCAAAATCCCTTAACGTGAGTTACGCGCGCGTCGT
TCCACTGAGCGTCAGACCCCGTAGAAAAGATCAAAGGATCTTCTTGAGATCCTTTTTTTCTGCGCGTAAT
CTGCTGCTTGCAAACAAAAAAACCACCGCTACCAGCGGTGGTTTGTTTGCCGGATCAAGAGCTACCAACT
CTTTTTCCGAAGGTAACTGGCTTCAGCAGAGCGCAGATACCAAATACTGTTCTTCTAGTGTAGCCGTAGT
TAGCCCACCACTTCAAGAACTCTGTAGCACCGCCTACATACCTCGCTCTGCTAATCCTGTTACCAGTGGC
TGCTGCCAGTGGCGATAAGTCGTGTCTTACCGGGTTGGACTCAAGACGATAGTTACCGGATAAGGCGCAG
CGGTCGGGCTGAACGGGGGGTTCGTGCACACAGCCCAGCTTGGAGCGAACGACCTACACCGAACTGAGAT
ACCTACAGCGTGAGCTATGAGAAAGCGCCACGCTTCCCGAAGGGAGAAAGGCGGACAGGTATCCGGTAAG
CGGCAGGGTCGGAACAGGAGAGCGCACGAGGGAGCTTCCAGGGGGAAACGCCTGGTATCTTTATAGTCCT
GTCGGGTTTCGCCACCTCTGACTTGAGCGTCGATTTTTGTGATGCTCGTCAGGGGGGCGGAGCCTATGGA
AAAACGCCAGCAACGCGGCCTTTTTACGGTTCCTGGCCTTTTGCTGGCCTTTTGCTCACATGTTCTTTCC
TGCGTTATCCCCTGATTCTGTGGATAACCGTATTACCGCCTTTGAGTGAGCTGATACCGCTCGCCGCAGC
CGAACGACCGAGCGCAGCGAGTCAGTGAGCGAGGAAGCGGAAGGCGAGAGTAGGGAACTGCCAGGCATCA
AACTAAGCAGAAGGCCCCTGACGGATGGCCTTTTTGCGTTTCTACAAACTCTTTCTGTGTTGTAAAACGA
CGGCCAGTCTTAAGCTCGGGCCCCCTGGGCGGTTCTGATAACGAGTAATCGTTAATCCGCAAATAACGTA
AAAACCCGCTTCGGCGGGTTTTTTTATGGGGGGAGTTTAGGGAAAGAGCATTTGTCAGAATATTTAAGGG
CGCCTGTCACTTTGCTTGATATATGAGAATTATTTAACCTTATAAATGAGAAAAAAGCAACGCACTTTAA
ATAAGATACGTTGCTTTTTCGATTGATGAACACCTATAATTAAACTATTCATCTATTATTTATGATTTTT
TGTATATACAATATTTCTAGTTTGTTAAAGAGAATTAAGAAAATAAATCTCGAAAATAATAAAGGGAAAA
TCAGTTTTTGATATCAAAATTATACATGTCAACGATAATACAAAATATAATACAAACTATAAGATGTTAT
CAGTATTTATTATCATTTAGAATAAATTTTGTGTCGCCCTTAATTGTGAGCGGATAACAATTACGAGCTT
CATGCACAGTGGCGTTGACTCAATATTGGCCATTAGCCATATTATTCATTGGTTATATAGCATAAATCAA
TATTGGCTATTGGCCATTGCATACGTTGTATCTATATCATAATATGTACATTTATATTGGCTCATGTCCA
ATATGACCGCCATGTTGGCATTGATTATTGACTAGTTATTAATAGTAATCAATTACGGGGTCATTAGTTC
ATAGCCCATATATGGAGTTCCGCGTTACATAACTTACGGTAAATGGCCCGCCTGGCTGACCGCCCAACGA
CCCCCGCCCATTGACGTCAATAATGACGTATGTTCCCATAGTAACGCCAATAGGGACTTTCCATTGACGT
CAATGGGTGGAGTATTTACGGTAAACTGCCCACTTGGCAGTACATCAAGTGTATCATATGCCAAGTACGC
CCCCTATTGACGTCAATGACGGTAAATGGCCCGCCTGGCATTATGCCCAGTACATGACCTTATGGGACTT
TCCTACTTGGCAGTACATCTACGTATTAGTCATCGCTATTACCATGGTGATGCGGTTTTGGCAGTACATC
AATGGGCGTGGATAGCGGTTTGACTCACGGGGATTTCCAAGTCTCCACCCCATTGACGTCAATGGGAGTT
TGTTTTGGCACCAAAATCAACGGGACTTTCCAAAATGTCGTAACAACTCCGCCCCATTGACGCAAATGGG
CGGTAGGCGTGTACGGTGGGAGGTCTATATAAGCAGAGCTCGTTTAGTGAACCGTCAGATCGCCTGGAGA
CGCCATCCACGCTGTTTTGACCTCCATAGAAGACACCGGGACCGATCCAGCCTCCGCGGCCGGGAACGGT
GCATTGGAACGCGGATTCCCCGTGCCAAGAGTGACGTAAGTACCGCCTATAGAGTCTATAGGCCCACCCC
CTTGGCTTCGTTAGAACGCGGCTACAATTAATACATAACCTTATGTATCATACACATACGATTTAGGTGA
CACTATAGAATAACATCCACTTTGCCTTTCTCTCCACAGGTGTCCACTCCCAGGTCCAACTGCACCTCGG
TTCTATCGAAAACGCGCCTGCTAGCGCCACCATGAAGACCATCATTGCCCTGAGCTACATCTTCTGCCTG
GTGTTCGCTGCGGCCGCCCCTCAGATTCTGACAAAGTCTCCTCAGACCGTGTCCGTGACCGCCGAGACAG
ATACAGTGTTTCCTTGCGAGGCCACCGGCAAGCCTAAGCCTTTTGTGACCTGGACCAAAGTGTCCACAGG
CGCCCTGATGACCCCTAACACCAGAATCCAGAGATTCGAGGTGCTGAAGAACGGCACCCTGGTCATCAGA
AAGGTGCAGGTCCAGGACAGAGGCCAGTACATGTGTACCGCCTCTAACCTGCACGGCCTGGACAGAATGG
TGGTGCTGCTGTCTGTGACAGTGCAGCAGCCACAGATCCTGGCCAGCCACTATCAGGATGTGACCGTGTA
CCTGGGCGACACAATCGCCATGGAATGTCTGGCCAAGGGCACCCCTGCTCCTCAGATCAGCTGGATCTTC
CCCGATCGGAGAGTGTGGCAGACAGTGTCTCCTGTGGAAGGCAGAATCACCCTGCACGAGAACAGAACCC
TGAGCATCAAAGAGGCCAGCTTCAGCGACCGGGGCGTGTACAAATGTGTGGCCTCTAATGCCGCTGGCGC
CGATTCTCTGGCCATCAGACTTCATGTTGCCGCTCTGCCTCCAGTGATCCACCAAGAGAAGCTGGAAAAC
ATCAGCCTGCCACCTGGCCTGTCCATCCACATCCACTGTACAGCCAAAGCCGCTCCTCTGCCTTCTGTTA
GATGGGTGCTCGGCGACGGCACACAGATCAGACCATCTCAGTTTCTGCACGGCAACCTGTTCGTGTTCCC
CAATGGCACCCTGTACATCCGGAATCTGGCCCCTAAGGACAGCGGCAGATATGAGTGTGTGGCCGCCAAT
CTCGTGGGCAGCGCTAGAAGAACTGTGCAGCTGAATGTGCAGAGAGCCGCCGCTAACGCCAGGATTACAG
GCACAAGCCCCAGACGGACAGACGTCCGATATGGCGGCACACTGAAACTGGACTGTAGCGCCTCTGGCGA
CCCTTGGCCTAGAATCCTTTGGAGACTGCCCAGCAAGCGGATGATCGACGCCCTGTTCAGCTTCGACAGC
CGGATCAAAGTGTTCGCCAACGGAACACTGGTGGTCAAGAGCGTGACAGACAAGGACGCCGGCGATTATC
TGTGCGTGGCCAGAAACAAAGTGGGCGACGACTACGTGGTGCTGAAAGTGGACGTTGTGATGAAGCCCGC
CAAGATCGAGCACAAAGAAGAGAACGACCACAAGGTGTTCTACGGCGGCGATCTGAAGGTGGACTGTGTG
GCCACTGGACTGCCCAATCCTGAGATCTCTTGGAGCCTGCCTGATGGCAGCCTGGTCAACAGCTTCATGC
AGTCCGATGACAGCGGCGGCAGGACCAAGAGATACGTGGTGTTCAACAACGGGACCCTGTACTTCAACGA
AGTGGGCATGAGAGAAGAGGGCGACTACACCTGTTTCGCCGAGAATCAAGTGGGCAAAGACGAGATGAGA
GTCCGCGTGAAGGTTGTGACAGCCCCTGCCACCATCCGGAACAAGACATATCTGGCCGTTCAGGTGCCAT
ACGGCGACGTGGTCACAGTGGCTTGTGAAGCCAAAGGCGAGCCCATGCCTAAAGTGACCTGGCTGAGCCC
CACCAACAAAGTGATCCCTACCAGCAGCGAGAAGTACCAGATCTACCAGGACGGAACCCTGCTGATCCAG
AAGGCCCAGAGAAGCGACTCCGGCAACTACACATGCCTCGTGCGAAATTCTGCCGGCGAGGACAGAAAGA
CCGTGTGGATTCATGTGAACGTGCAGCCTCCAAAGATCAACGGCAACCCCAATCCTATCACCACCGTGCG
GGAAATTGCTGCTGGCGGCAGCAGAAAGCTGATCGATTGCAAGGCCGAGGGCATCCCCACACCTAGAGTT
CTGTGGGCTTTTCCTGAGGGCGTTGTGCTGCCTGCTCCTTACTACGGCAATCGGATCACCGTGCATGGCA
ACGGAAGCCTGGACATCAGATCCCTGAGAAAGTCCGACAGCGTGCAGCTCGTGTGCATGGCTAGAAATGA
AGGCGGCGAGGCCAGACTGATCCTGCAGCTTACAGTGCTGGAACCCATGGAAAAGCCTATCTTTCACGAC
CCCATCTCCGAGAAGATCACCGCCATGGCCGGACACACAATCAGCCTGAATTGCTCTGCCGCCGGAACAC
CTACACCTTCTCTTGTCTGGGTGCTGCCCAACGGCACAGATCTGCAGTCTGGACAGCAGCTGCAGCGGTT
CTATCACAAGGCCGACGGAATGCTGCACATCAGCGGACTGAGTAGTGTGGACGCAGGCGCTTACAGATGC
GTGGCACGAAATGCCGCAGGACACACCGAAAGACTGGTGTCCCTGAAAGTCGGACTGAAGCCCGAGGCCA
ACAAGCAGTACCACAACCTGGTGTCCATCATCAACGGCGAGACACTGAAGCTGCCCTGTACACCTCCTGG
TGCCGGCCAGGGAAGATTTTCCTGGACACTGCCTAACGGCATGCACCTGGAAGGACCTCAGACACTGGGA
AGAGTGTCCCTGCTGGACAATGGAACCCTGACAGTGCGCGAGGCCTCCGTGTTTGATAGAGGCACCTACG
TGTGCCGGATGGAAACAGAGTACGGCCCCAGCGTGACCAGCATTCCTGTGATCGTGATCGCCTATCCTCC
ACGGATCACCAGCGAGCCCACACCTGTGATCTACACCAGACCTGGCAACACCGTGAAGCTCAACTGTATG
GCCATGGGCATCCCTAAGGCCGACATCACATGGGAGCTGCCCGATAAGTCTCACCTGAAAGCTGGCGTGC
AGGCCAGGCTGTACGGCAACAGATTTCTGCATCCTCAAGGCAGCCTGACCATCCAGCACGCCACACAGAG
AGATGCCGGCTTCTACAAGTGCATGGCCAAGAACATCCTGGGCAGCGACAGCAAGACCACCTACATCCAT
GTGTTTGGCGCGCCGGAAGATCAAGTTGATCCAAGATTGATTGATGGCAAGGGCGGATCTCTGGAGGTGC
TGTTCCAGGGACCAGGCGGAAGCGGCAATCCCGGCGGCGATCTGGCCCCCCAGATGCTGCGCGAGCTGCA
GGAGACCAATGCCGCCCTGCAGGACGTGCGCGAGCTGCTGCGCCACCGCGTGAAGGAGATCACCTTCCTG
AAGAACACCGTGATGGAGTGCGACGCCTGCGGTATGCAGCCCTCTAGAGGCTCCGGCTCCATCATCCCAG
TTGAGGAGGAGAACCCGGACTTCTGGAACCGCGAGGCAGCCGAGGCCCTGGGTGCCGCCAAGAAGCTGCA
GCCTGCACAGACAGCCGCCAAGAACCTCATCATCTTCCTGGGCGATGGGATGGGGGTGTCTACGGTGACA
GCTGCCAGGATCCTAAAAGGGCAGAAGAAGGACAAACTGGGGCCTGAGATACCCCTGGCCATGGACCGCT
TCCCATATGTGGCTCTGTCCAAGACATACAATGTAGACAAACATGTGCCAGACAGTGGAGCCACAGCCAC
GGCCTACCTGTGCGGGGTCAAGGGCAACTTCCAGACCATTGGCTTGAGTGCAGCCGCCCGCTTTAACCAG
TGCAACACGACACGCGGCAACGAGGTCATCTCCGTGATGAATCGGGCCAAGAAAGCAGGGAAGTCAGTGG
GAGTGGTAACCACCACACGAGTGCAGCACGCCTCGCCAGCCGGCACCTACGCCCACACGGTGAACCGCAA
CTGGTACTCGGACGCCGACGTGCCTGCCTCGGCCCGCCAGGAGGGGTGCCAGGACATCGCTACGCAGCTC
ATCTCCAACATGGACATTGACGTGATCCTAGGTGGAGGCCGAAAGTACATGTTTCGCATGGGAACCCCAG
ACCCTGAGTACCCAGATGACTACAGCCAAGGTGGGACCAGGCTGGACGGGAAGAATCTGGTGCAGGAATG
GCTGGCGAAGCGCCAGGGTGCCCGGTATGTGTGGAACCGCACTGAGCTCATGCAGGCTTCCCTGGACCCG
TCTGTGACCCATCTCATGGGTCTCTTTGAGCCTGGAGACATGAAATACGAGATCCACCGAGACTCCACAC
TGGACCCCTCCCTGATGGAGATGACAGAGGCTGCCCTGCGCCTGCTGAGCAGGAACCCCCGCGGCTTCTT
CCTCTTCGTGGAGGGTGGTCGCATCGACCATGGTCATCATGAAAGCAGGGCTTACCGGGCACTGACTGAG
ACGATCATGTTCGACGACGCCATTGAGAGGGCGGGCCAGCTCACCAGCGAGGAGGACACGCTGAGCCTCG
TCACTGCCGACCACTCCCACGTCTTCTCCTTCGGAGGCTACCCCCTGCGAGGGAGCTCCATCTTCGGGCT
GGCCCCTGGCAAGGCCCGGGACAGGAAGGCCTACACGGTCCTCCTATACGGAAACGGTCCAGGCTATGTG
CTCAAGGACGGCGCCCGGCCGGATGTTACCGAGAGCGAGAGCGGGAGCCCCGAGTATCGGCAGCAGTCAG
CAGTGCCCCTGGACGAAGAGACCCACGCAGGCGAGGACGTGGCGGTGTTCGCGCGCGGCCCGCAGGCGCA
CCTGGTTCACGGCGTGCAGGAGCAGACCTTCATAGCGCACGTCATGGCCTTCGCCGCCTGCCTGGAGCCC
TACACCGCCTGCGACCTGGCGCCCCCCGCCGGCACCACCGACGCCGCGCACCCGGGTGGCGGAGGACTGA
ACGACATCTTCGAGGCTCAGAAAATCGAATGGCACGAACATCACCATCACCATCACCATCACCATTAAGG
CCGGCCTGTAGTCACTGGCACAACGCGTTACCCGGTAAGCCAATCGGGTATACACGGTCGTCATACTGCA
GACAGGGTTCTTCTACTTTGCAAGATAGTCTTGAGTAGTAAAATAAATAGATAGAGAAAATCAGCCTCGA
CTGTGCCTTCTAGTTGCCAGCCATCTGTTGTTTGCCCCTCCCCCGTGCCTTCCTTGACCCTGGAAGGTGC
CACTCCCACTGTCCTTTCCTAATAAAATGAGGAAATTGCATCACAACACTCAACCCTATCTCGGTCTATT
CTTTTGATTTATAAGGGATTTTGCCGATTTCGGCCTATTGGTTAAAAAATGAGCTGATTTAACAAAAATT
TAACGCGAATTAATTCTGTGGAATGTGTGTCAGTTAGGGTGTGGAAAGTCCCCAGGCTCCCCAGCAGGCA
GAAGTATGCAAAGCATGCATCTCAATTAGTCAGCAACCAGGTGTGGAAAGTCCCCAGGCTCCCCAGCAGG
CAGAAGTATGCAAAGCATGCATCTCAATTAGTCAGCAACCATAGTCCCGCCCCTAACTCCGCCCATCCCG
CCCCTAACTCCGCCCAGTTCCGCCCATTCTCCGCCCCATGGCTGACTAATTTTTTTTATTTATGCAGAGG
CCGAGGCCGCCTCTGCCTCTGAGCTATTCCAGAAGTAGTGAGGAGGCTTTTTTGGAGGCCTAGGCTTTTG
CAAAAAGCTCCCGGGAGCTTGTATATCCATTTTCGGATCTGATCAGCACGTGTTGACAATTAATCATCGG
CATAGTATATCGGCATAGTATAATACGACAAGGTGAGGAACTAAACCATGACCGAGTACAAGCCCACGGT
GCGCCTCGCCACCCGCGACGACGTCCCCAGGGCCGTACGCACCCTCGCCGCCGCGTTCGCCGACTACCCC
GCCACGCGCCACACCGTCGATCCGGACCGCCACATCGAGCGGGTCACCGAGCTGCAAGAACTCTTCCTCA
CGCGCGTCGGGCTCGACATCGGCAAGGTGTGGGTCGCGGACGACGGCGCCGCGGTGGCGGTCTGGACCAC
GCCGGAGAGCGTCGAAGCGGGGGCGGTGTTCGCCGAGATCGGCCCGCGCATGGCCGAGTTGAGCGGTTCC
CGGCTGGCCGCGCAGCAACAGATGGAAGGCCTCCTGGCGCCGCACCGGCCCAAGGAGCCCGCGTGGTTCC
TGGCCACCGTCGGCGTCTCGCCCGACCACCAGGGCAAGGGTCTGGGCAGCGCCGTCGTGCTCCCCGGAGT
GGAGGCGGCCGAGCGCGCCGGGGTGCCCGCCTTCCTGGAGACATCCGCGCCCCGCAACCTCCCCTTCTAC
GAGCGGCTCGGCTTCACCGTCACCGCCGACGTCGAGGTGCCCGAAGGACCGCGCACCTGGTGCATGACCC
GCAAGCCCGGTGCCTGACACGTGCTACGAGATTTCGATTCCACCGCCGCCTTCTATGAAAGGTTGGGCTT
CGGAATCGTTTTCCGGGACGCCGGCTGGATGATCCTCCAGCGCGGGGATCTCATGCTGGAGTTCTTCGCC
CACCCCAACTTGTTTATTGCAGCTTATAATGGTTACAAATAAAGCAATAGCATCACAAATTTCACAAATA
AAGCATTTTTTTCACTGCATTCTAGTTGTGGTTTGTCCAAACTCATCAATGTATCTTATCATGTCTGTAT
ACCGTCGACCTCTAGCTAGAGCTTGGCGTAATCATGGTCATTACCAATGCTTAATCAGTGAGGCACCTAT
CTCAGCGATCTGTCTATTTCGTTCATCCATAGTTGCCTGACTCCCCGTCGTGTAGATAACTACGATACGG
GAGGGCTTACCATCTGGCCCCAGCGCTGCGATGATACCGCGAGAACCACGCTCACCGGCTCCGGATTTAT
CAGCAATAAACCAGCCAGCCGGAAGGGCCGAGCGCAGAAGTGGTCCTGCAACTTTATCCGCCTCCATCCA
GTCTATTAATTGTTGCCGGGAAGCTAGAGTAAGTAGTTCGCCAGTTAATAGTTTGCGCAACGTTGTTGCC
ATCGCTACAGGCATCGTGGTGTCACGCTCGTCGTTTGGTATGGCTTCATTCAGCTCCGGTTCCCAACGAT
CAAGGCGAGTTACATGATCCCCCATGTTGTGCAAAAAAGCGGTTAGCTCCTTCGGTCCTCCGATCGTTGT
CAGAAGTAAGTTGGCCGCAGTGTTATCACTCATGGTTATGGCAGCACTGCATAATTCTCTTACTGTCATG
CCATCCGTAAGATGCTTTTCTGTGACTGGTGAGTACTCAACCAAGTCATTCTGAGAATAGTGTATGCGGC
GACCGAGTTGCTCTTGCCCGGCGTCAATACGGGATAATACCGCGCCACATAGCAGAACTTTAAAAGTGCT
CATCATTGGAAAACGTTCTTCGGGGCGAAAACTCTCAAGGATCTTACCGCTGTTGAGATCCAGTTCGATG
TAACCCACTCGTGCACCCAACTGATCTTCAGCATCTTTTACTTTCACCAGCGTTTCTGGGTGAGCAAAAA
CAGGAAGGCAAAATGCCGCAAAAAAGGGAATAAGGGCGACACGGAAATGTTGAATACTCATATTCTTCCT
T
