>Addgene plasmid #157578 | pD649-HAsp-MXRA5(Trunc3)-COMP5AP-AviTag-9xHis | depositor partial sequence | sequence record 304266 | insert (extracellular domain truncation)
CCTCAGATTCTGACAAAGTCTCCTCAGACCGTGTCCGTGACCGCCGAGACAGATACAGTGTTTCCTTGCG
AGGCCACCGGCAAGCCTAAGCCTTTTGTGACCTGGACCAAAGTGTCCACAGGCGCCCTGATGACCCCTAA
CACCAGAATCCAGAGATTCGAGGTGCTGAAGAACGGCACCCTGGTCATCAGAAAGGTGCAGGTCCAGGAC
AGAGGCCAGTACATGTGTACCGCCTCTAACCTGCACGGCCTGGACAGAATGGTGGTGCTGCTGTCTGTGA
CAGTGCAGCAGCCACAGATCCTGGCCAGCCACTATCAGGATGTGACCGTGTACCTGGGCGACACAATCGC
CATGGAATGTCTGGCCAAGGGCACCCCTGCTCCTCAGATCAGCTGGATCTTCCCCGATCGGAGAGTGTGG
CAGACAGTGTCTCCTGTGGAAGGCAGAATCACCCTGCACGAGAACAGAACCCTGAGCATCAAAGAGGCCA
GCTTCAGCGACCGGGGCGTGTACAAATGTGTGGCCTCTAATGCCGCTGGCGCCGATTCTCTGGCCATCAG
ACTTCATGTTGCCGCTCTGCCTCCAGTGATCCACCAAGAGAAGCTGGAAAACATCAGCCTGCCACCTGGC
CTGTCCATCCACATCCACTGTACAGCCAAAGCCGCTCCTCTGCCTTCTGTTAGATGGGTGCTCGGCGACG
GCACACAGATCAGACCATCTCAGTTTCTGCACGGCAACCTGTTCGTGTTCCCCAATGGCACCCTGTACAT
CCGGAATCTGGCCCCTAAGGACAGCGGCAGATATGAGTGTGTGGCCGCCAATCTCGTGGGCAGCGCTAGA
AGAACTGTGCAGCTGAATGTGCAGAGAGCCGCCGCTAACGCCAGGATTACAGGCACAAGCCCCAGACGGA
CAGACGTCCGATATGGCGGCACACTGAAACTGGACTGTAGCGCCTCTGGCGACCCTTGGCCTAGAATCCT
TTGGAGACTGCCCAGCAAGCGGATGATCGACGCCCTGTTCAGCTTCGACAGCCGGATCAAAGTGTTCGCC
AACGGAACACTGGTGGTCAAGAGCGTGACAGACAAGGACGCCGGCGATTATCTGTGCGTGGCCAGAAACA
AAGTGGGCGACGACTACGTGGTGCTGAAAGTGGACGTTGTGATGAAGCCCGCCAAGATCGAGCACAAAGA
AGAGAACGACCACAAGGTGTTCTACGGCGGCGATCTGAAGGTGGACTGTGTGGCCACTGGACTGCCCAAT
CCTGAGATCTCTTGGAGCCTGCCTGATGGCAGCCTGGTCAACAGCTTCATGCAGTCCGATGACAGCGGCG
GCAGGACCAAGAGATACGTGGTGTTCAACAACGGGACCCTGTACTTCAACGAAGTGGGCATGAGAGAAGA
GGGCGACTACACCTGTTTCGCCGAGAATCAAGTGGGCAAAGACGAGATGAGAGTCCGCGTGAAGGTTGTG
ACAGCCCCTGCCACCATCCGGAACAAGACATATCTGGCCGTTCAGGTGCCATACGGCGACGTGGTCACAG
TGGCTTGTGAAGCCAAAGGCGAGCCCATGCCTAAAGTGACCTGGCTGAGCCCCACCAACAAAGTGATCCC
TACCAGCAGCGAGAAGTACCAGATCTACCAGGACGGAACCCTGCTGATCCAGAAGGCCCAGAGAAGCGAC
TCCGGCAACTACACATGCCTCGTGCGAAATTCTGCCGGCGAGGACAGAAAGACCGTGTGGATTCATGTGA
ACGTGCAGCCTCCAAAGATCAACGGCAACCCCAATCCTATCACCACCGTGCGGGAAATTGCTGCTGGCGG
CAGCAGAAAGCTGATCGATTGCAAGGCCGAGGGCATCCCCACACCTAGAGTTCTGTGGGCTTTTCCTGAG
GGCGTTGTGCTGCCTGCTCCTTACTACGGCAATCGGATCACCGTGCATGGCAACGGAAGCCTGGACATCA
GATCCCTGAGAAAGTCCGACAGCGTGCAGCTCGTGTGCATGGCTAGAAATGAAGGCGGCGAGGCCAGACT
GATCCTGCAGCTTACAGTGCTGGAACCCATGGAAAAGCCTATCTTTCACGACCCCATCTCCGAGAAGATC
ACCGCCATGGCCGGACACACAATCAGCCTGAATTGCTCTGCCGCCGGAACACCTACACCTTCTCTTGTCT
GGGTGCTGCCCAACGGCACAGATCTGCAGTCTGGACAGCAGCTGCAGCGGTTCTATCACAAGGCCGACGG
AATGCTGCACATCAGCGGACTGAGTAGTGTGGACGCAGGCGCTTACAGATGCGTGGCACGAAATGCCGCA
GGACACACCGAAAGACTGGTGTCCCTGAAAGTCGGACTGAAGCCCGAGGCCAACAAGCAGTACCACAACC
TGGTGTCCATCATCAACGGCGAGACACTGAAGCTGCCCTGTACACCTCCTGGTGCCGGCCAGGGAAGATT
TTCCTGGACACTGCCTAACGGCATGCACCTGGAAGGACCTCAGACACTGGGAAGAGTGTCCCTGCTGGAC
AATGGAACCCTGACAGTGCGCGAGGCCTCCGTGTTTGATAGAGGCACCTACGTGTGCCGGATGGAAACAG
AGTACGGCCCCAGCGTGACCAGCATTCCTGTGATCGTGATCGCCTATCCTCCACGGATCACCAGCGAGCC
CACACCTGTGATCTACACCAGACCTGGCAACACCGTGAAGCTCAACTGTATGGCCATGGGCATCCCTAAG
GCCGACATCACATGGGAGCTGCCCGATAAGTCTCACCTGAAAGCTGGCGTGCAGGCCAGGCTGTACGGCA
ACAGATTTCTGCATCCTCAAGGCAGCCTGACCATCCAGCACGCCACACAGAGAGATGCCGGCTTCTACAA
GTGCATGGCCAAGAACATCCTGGGCAGCGACAGCAAGACCACCTACATCCATGTGTTT
